>Addgene plasmid #115391 | AAEL004777 Bursicon R | addgene full sequence | sequence record 220966 | Addgene NGS Result
GTGTGTCAGTTAGGGTGTGGAAAGTCCCCAGGCTCCCCAGCAGGCAGAAGTATGCAAAGCATGCATCTCA
ATTAGTCAGCAACCAGGTGTGGAAAGTCCCCAGGCTCCCCAGCAGGCAGAAGTATGCAAAGCATGCATCT
CAATTAGTCAGCAACCATAGTCCCGCCCCTAACTCCGCCCATCCCGCCCCTAACTCCGCCCAGTTCCGCC
CATTCTCCGCCCCATGGCTGACTAATTTTTTTTATTTATGCAGAGGCCGAGGCCGCCTCGGCCTCTGAGC
TATTCCAGAAGTAGTGAGGAGGCTTTTTTGGAGGCCTAGGCTTTTGCAAAAAGCTCCTCGATCGAGGGGC
TCGCATCTCTCCTTCACGCGCCCGCCGCCCTACCTGAGGCCGCCATCCACGCCGGTTGAGTCGCGTTCTG
CCGCCTCCCGCCTGTGGTGCCTCCTGAACTGCGTCCGCCGTCTAGGTAAGTTTAAAGCTCAGGTCGAGAC
CGGGCCTTTGTCCGGCGCTCCCTTGGAGCCTACCTAGACTCAGCCGGCTCTCCACGCTTTGCCTGACCCT
GCTTGCTCAACTCTACGTCTTTGTTTCGTTTTCTGTTCTGCGCCGTTACAGATCCAAGCTCTGAAAAACC
AGAAAGTTAACTGGTAAGTTTAGTCTTTTTGTCTTTTATTTCAGGTCCCGGATCCGGTGGTGGTGCAAAT
CAAAGAACTGCTCCTCAGTGGATGTTGCCTTTACTTCTAGGCCTGTACGGAAGTGTTACTTCTGCTCTAA
AAGCTGCGGAATTCCGGAATTCCTCGAGATGACAACCCACGCCAATTTCCGTTTTCTCTCTGGGGGCCAT
TGGGAAAACGACAGCGACATGGAAGCGAACCATATCTACTTCATCCACCAGGACGCCTTCAGGCCGCTAA
TCAAACTGGAAGATTTGTATGTGTCTTGCTGTTTGAGATTCACTATAGCAAACACTTTCTATTGACAAGG
ATACCACAAATCACTTGACTGGTTTTTTCCTTCTTTTCTCTTTTTCAGAAACCTGGGAAATAATTTGTTT
CCCAATCTTCCCACGGCAGGGTTGGCACGTCTGCTACACCTGAAAACGTTCAACAACCCAAATCTGAGGG
AGTTTCCGCCACCAGAGTCCTTTCCCCGCATTCAGACACTTGTGCTCTCCTACGCTTACCACTGCTGCTC
GTTTCTGCCGCTTGTGGCCAGTGCTCCAAAAGTTCCTAAGCATCATCCTATCAAGGAGGAGGTCCTTTTC
CCGACTGACAACGAGTTCGATATGAGCTTGTGGAACAATAGCTACAATGACATCTGGCCACAGTTACATA
ATTTAAGCAAAAAGTTTGGAACGCAGATTAATGAACTGCTGCACGCTTATGGTCCTGAGTACTATCCAGG
AGGAATGCCAACCTATCCGGAAGAGTACTTTGAAGAGGAAGGCGGCGTCAGTCATCCCATTCCCACATCA
CAACCGGGAACGATTCAATGTGTACCAGAGCCGGGACCTTTCATGCCCTGTCAAGACCTTTTCGACTGGT
GGACCCTTCGTTGTGGCGTTTGGGTTGTGTTCCTGCTGGCGATGCTCGGGAATGGGACGGTGGTGTTTGT
GCTCATCTTCTCCAGATCAAAAATGGACGTGCCACGGTTTCTGGTGTGCAACTTGGCTGCTGCGGATTTC
TTCATGGGAATCTACTTGGGATTTTTGGCAGTAGTAGATGCTTCAACACTCGGGGAGTTTCGCATGTACG
CAATTCCTTGGCAGATGAGCGCCGGGTGCAAGCTGTCTGGATTTCTGGCAGTACTTTCATCGGAACTATC
AGTTTACACCTTGGCTGTGATTACTCTGGAAAGAAACTACGCTATCACCCACGCCATGCATTTAAACAAG
AGACTATCGTTAAGGCATGCCGGGTATATCATGACAATAGGATGGACCTTTGCTATAACAATGGCAATAC
TACCGTTGTTCGGAGTTTCAGATTACCGTGTATTCGCTGTATGTCTTCCATTTGAAGTTACAAGTGGAAC
CGGTAGCTTAGCCTACGTTGTATTTCTGATGTTCATCAACGGAGTAGCGTTTCTCATATTAATGGGATGC
TACTTAAAAATGTACTGCGCAATCCGAGGTTCCCAAGCGTGGAATTCCAACGATTCCCGAATAGCAAAGC
GAATGGCATTGCTAGTCTTCACGGACTTCATCTGTTGGTCCCCGATAGCGTTCTTCTCGCTGACAGCCGT
TTTTGGGCTGCATCTCATCTCTCTAGAACAAGCCAAAGTCTTCACAGTCTTCATTCTACCTCTCAACTCC
TGCTGCAACCCGTTCCTTTATGCCATTCTAACTAAACAGTTCAAGAAAGACTGCGTCCTCATCTGCAAGG
CAATTGAGGAATCACGTGTAACGCGTGGCATTGGCCGCTGTCGCCACAGTTCTAACTTCAGCAACCGTCA
TACACCTGCCAACACAAATTCACTGGTAGAGAGATCCTCTCGTGAACTGCCGCCACTTCTACCAGGTCAA
ACATGTAACTGTTCAGCGAAGCTAATGGAACAGGAGAATCTCCGTCGACGTCTCCAACAGCAGAGTACAT
TTTCCAAAACGTGGCGCAGGTTACTGTGCAACCTAGGGCAACGTAACGATGGCCGTCGTGGAAGACGGAA
CGGTGATCAATATGCGTACCAAATCGCAGAAATCCAACAGAAACAGCACAAACGGGCCGGATCGGTATCG
TCCAGTGAAAACTTCAGTTCATCTCGGTCCGACTCGTGGCGACACGCCCAGCATCATTGTGGAATTCCTC
TGCGGTTGCTGGATCCACGGCGGAGGCACACTTCGTGGTTGATCACAAGAAAAACTTCCCAGGATTCGAA
TCTGTCCAGCTCGAGGAATGATTCGTCCGGATCAACCGCTACGCAGAGTACGGGAACGTGGCGAATATCA
CGGTCCAGTGCCAGCAATTCGGTAGTTCTGCCCGGGGTGAAAATCGATGGCGTACCCCATCCACATCATA
CAAGTGGCGCACGCCAATCAATCCCAGGTGGAAAGCCCCGTCTCGTGCGGCAGTCAGCCGTTCAGGATGA
TTCACAGGAGCTGTCCTGTTCACCGCCCCGATTGGGTGTACGTTTCTTGCCCACGATTCCGTCGGCAGCC
GATAGCAGTATTCAGCTGGACGACGACACGGCCGAAGCCCGCTCCAGTCCCTCGTCGTGTCACAGTGAAC
CCGCCATTTGCGATGTGGATGTGGAAGCGGCAGGAACCGGAACCAGTGCCGAAGGTGCCCAGCAACAGCA
ATCGCAGCAGCAAAACATGTCTCCCGCCCCCTTCTATGCCATCCTTCACGGGAGCAATCCTCAGGCAACC
GTTTCTAGTCTCAAAGATAAAACCAAGCCGCCGTGAGCGGCCGCTAGACTAGTCTAGAGAAAAAACCTCC
CACACCTCCCCCTGAACCTGAAACATAAAATGAATGCAATTGTTGTTGTTAACTTGTTTATTGCAGCTTA
TAATGGTTACAAATAAAGCAATAGCATCACAAATTTCACAAATAAAGCATTTTTTTCACTGCATTCTAGT
TGTGGTTTGTCCAAACTCATCAATGTATCTTATCATGTCTGGATCCCCGGGTACCGAGCTCGAATTAATT
CCTCTTCCGCTTCCTCGCTCACTGACTCGCTGCGCTCGGTCGTTCGGCTGCGGCGAGCGGTATCAGCTCA
CTCAAAGGCGGTAATACGGTTATCCACAGAATCAGGGGATAACGCAGGAAAGAACATGTGAGCAAAAGGC
CAGCAAAAGGCCAGGAACCGTAAAAAGGCCGCGTTGCTGGCGTTTTTCCATAGGCTCCGCCCCCCTGACG
AGCATCACAAAAATCGACGCTCAAGTCAGAGGTGGCGAAACCCGACAGGACTATAAAGATACCAGGCGTT
TCCCCCTGGAAGCTCCCTCGTGCGCTCTCCTGTTCCGACCCTGCCGCTTACCGGATACCTGTCCGCCTTT
CTCCCTTCGGGAAGCGTGGCGCTTTCTCATAGCTCACGCTGTAGGTATCTCAGTTCGGTGTAGGTCGTTC
GCTCCAAGCTGGGCTGTGTGCACGAACCCCCCGTTCAGCCCGACCGCTGCGCCTTATCCGGTAACTATCG
TCTTGAGTCCAACCCGGTAAGACACGACTTATCGCCACTGGCAGCAGCCACTGGTAACAGGATTAGCAGA
GCGAGGTATGTAGGCGGTGCTACAGAGTTCTTGAAGTGGTGGCCTAACTACGGCTACACTAGAAGAACAG
TATTTGGTATCTGCGCTCTGCTGAAGCCAGTTACCTTCGGAAAAAGAGTTGGTAGCTCTTGATCCGGCAA
ACAAACCACCGCTGGTAGCGGTGGTTTTTTTGTTTGCAAGCAGCAGATTACGCGCAGAAAAAAAGGATCT
CAAGAAGATCCTTTGATCTTTTCTACGGGGTCTGACGCTCAGTGGAACGAAAACTCACGTTAAGGGATTT
TGGTCATGAGATTATCAAAAAGGATCTTCACCTAGATCCTTTTAAATTAAAAATGAAGTTTTAAATCAAT
CTAAAGTATATATGAGTAAACTTGGTCTGACAGTTACCAATGCTTAATCAGTGAGGCACCTATCTCAGCG
ATCTGTCTATTTCGTTCATCCATAGTTGCCTGACTCCCCGTCGTGTAGATAACTACGATACGGGAGGGCT
TACCATCTGGCCCCAGTGCTGCAATGATACCGCGAGACCCACGCTCACCGGCTCCAGATTTATCAGCAAT
AAACCAGCCAGCCGGAAGGGCCGAGCGCAGAAGTGGTCCTGCAACTTTATCCGCCTCCATCCAGTCTATT
AATTGTTGCCGGGAAGCTAGAGTAAGTAGTTCGCCAGTTAATAGTTTGCGCAACGTTGTTGCCATTGCTA
CAGGCATCGTGGTGTCACGCTCGTCGTTTGGTATGGCTTCATTCAGCTCCGGTTCCCAACGATCAAGGCG
AGTTACATGATCCCCCATGTTGTGCAAAAAAGCGGTTAGCTCCTTCGGTCCTCCGATCGTTGTCAGAAGT
AAGTTGGCCGCAGTGTTATCACTCATGGTTATGGCAGCACTGCATAATTCTCTTACTGTCATGCCATCCG
TAAGATGCTTTTCTGTGACTGGTGAGTACTCAACCAAGTCATTCTGAGAATAGTGTATGCGGCGACCGAG
TTGCTCTTGCCCGGCGTCAATACGGGATAATACCGCGCCACATAGCAGAACTTTAAAAGTGCTCATCATT
GGAAAACGTTCTTCGGGGCGAAAACTCTCAAGGATCTTACCGCTGTTGAGATCCAGTTCGATGTAACCCA
CTCGTGCACCCAACTGATCTTCAGCATCTTTTACTTTCACCAGCGTTTCTGGGTGAGCAAAAACAGGAAG
GCAAAATGCCGCAAAAAAGGGAATAAGGGCGACACGGAAATGTTGAATACTCATACTCTTCCTTTTTCAA
TATTATTGAAGCATTTATCAGGGTTATTGTCTCATGAGCGGATACATATTTGAATGTATTTAGAAAAATA
AACAAATAGGGGTTCCGCGCACATTTCCCCGAAAAGTGCCACCTGCAAGCTTGGCTGTGGAAT
Features (pLannotate 1.2.2; 7 found; start..end, strand, type, name):
      1..330     +  promoter       SV40 promoter: SV40 enhancer and early promoter
    346..614     +  LTR            5' LTR (truncated): truncated 5' long terminal repeat (LTR) from human T-cell leukemia virus (HTLV) type 1
    644..740     +  intron         SV40 intron: modified SV40 intron with splice donor and acceptor sites
   3481..3615    +  polyA_signal   SV40 poly(A) signal: SV40 polyadenylation signal
   3825..4413    -  rep_origin     ori: high-copy-number ColE1/pMB1/pBR322/pUC origin of replication
   4584..5444    -  CDS            AmpR: β-lactamase; bla; confers resistance to ampicillin, carbenicillin, and related antibiotics
   5445..5549    -  promoter       AmpR promoter: bla
