[The description below was written by a language model from this plasmid's Addgene catalogue record and pLannotate feature annotations shown in this document.]
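Description:
AAEL004777 Bursicon R is a mammalian expression plasmid built on the pME18s backbone that carries a coding sequence from the Aedes aegypti gene AAEL004777 (also listed as GPRGRK), annotated as a bursicon receptor. It is 5,593 nt in the sequenced record. It is maintained in E. coli through a high-copy ColE1/pUC-type origin and selected with ampicillin via a β-lactamase gene driven by its native bla promoter.

Expression in mammalian cells relies on the composite promoter arrangement typical of this backbone. The SV40 enhancer and early promoter is followed by a truncated HTLV-1 5' LTR segment, which boosts transcription and translation efficiency. A modified SV40 intron with splice donor and acceptor sites then promotes processing and export of the transcript. The feature table leaves the region between this intron and the downstream SV40 polyadenylation signal unannotated, and this roughly 2.7 kb gap is presumably where the mosquito insert sits. No epitope tags, reporters or mammalian selection markers are annotated, which suggests transient transfection rather than stable line selection.

Two points in the record deserve caution. The depositor notes that the insert begins at residue D355 and retains an intron, so it does not represent a complete, intron-free open reading frame of the receptor. The cloning method is also listed as Gateway, while the comments describe insertion through NotI and XhoI sites. The stated purpose is heterologous expression of an Ae. aegypti receptor in mammalian cells. The associated study concerns small-molecule agonists of a mosquito neuropeptide Y receptor, which suggests this plasmid belongs to a set of receptor clones used in cell-based assays, though its specific role is not stated.
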