Addgene plasmid #115391: AAEL004777 Bursicon R
Purpose: Expresses Ae. aegypti receptor in mammalian cells
Depositing lab: Leslie Vosshall. Depositing organization: Rockefeller University. Publication: Small-Molecule Agonists of Ae. aegypti Neuropeptide Y Receptor Block Mosquito Biting. Duvall LB, Ramos-Espiritu L, Barsoum KE, Glickman JF, Vosshall LB. Cell. 2019 Feb 7;176(4):687-701.e5. doi: 10.1016/j.cell.2018.12.004. PubMed 30735632.
Backbone
  Vector backbone: pME18s
  Vector type: Mammalian Expression
Growth in bacteria
  Bacterial resistance: Ampicillin, 100 μg/mL
  Growth temperature: 37°C
  Growth strain: DH5alpha
  Copy number: High Copy
Gene/Insert
  Gene/Insert name: AAEL004777 Bursicon R
  Species: Aedes aegypti
  Entrez Gene: LOC5565389 (a.k.a. AaeL_AAEL004777, AAEL004777, GPRGRK)
  Cloning method: Gateway Cloning
Terms and licenses: Academic/Nonprofit Terms; Industry Terms: Not Available to Industry
Depositor comments: The neuropeptide CDS was inserted into the pME18s plasmid using NotI and XhoI sites. Note: AAEL004777 insert starts at D355 and contains an intron
How to cite: AAEL004777 Bursicon R was a gift from Leslie Vosshall (Addgene plasmid # 115391 ; http://n2t.net/addgene:115391 ; RRID:Addgene_115391)
